>Addgene plasmid #26542 | phRL-TKlk-lin-41_LCS-wt | depositor full sequence | sequence record 12562 | Author sequence
AGATCTAAATGAGTCTTCGGACCTCGCGGGGGCCGCTTAAGCGGTGGTTAGGGTTTGTCTGACGCGGGGG
GAGGGGGAAGGAACGAAACACTCTCATTCGGAGGCGGCTCGGGGTTTGGTCTTGGTGGCCACGGGCACGC
AGAAGAGCGCCGCGATCCTCTTAAGCACCCCCCCGCCCTCCGTGGAGGCGGGGGTTTGGTCGGCGGGTGG
TAACTGGCGGGCCGCTGACTCGGGCGGGTCGCGCGCCCCAGAGTGTGACCTTTTCGGTCTGCTCGCAGAC
CCCCGGGCGGCGCCGCCGCGGCGGCGACGGGCTCGCTGGGTCCTAGGCTCCATGGGGACCGTATACGTGG
ACAGGCTCTGGAGCATCCGCACGACTGCGGTGATATTACCGGAGACCTTCTGCGGGACGAGCCGGGTCAC
GCGGCTGACGCGGAGCGTCCGTTGGGCGACAAACACCAGGACGGGGCACAGGTACACTATCTTGTCACCC
GGAGGCGCGAGGGACTGCAGGAGCTTCAGGGAGTGGCGCAGCTGCTTCATCCCCGTGGCCCGTTGCTCGC
GTTTGCTGGCGGTGTCCCCGGAAGAAATATATTTGCATGTCTTTAGTTCTATGATGACACAAACCCCGCC
CAGCGTCTTGTCATTGGCGAATTCGAACACGCAGATGCAGTCGGGGCGGCGCGGTCCCAGGTCCACTTCG
CATATTAAGGTGACGCGTGTGGCCTCGAACACCGAGCGACCCTGCAGCGACCCGCTTAAAAGCTTGATTC
TTCTGACACAACAGTCTCGAACTTAAGCTGCAGAAGTTGGTCGTGAGGCACTGGGCAGGTAAGTATCAAG
GTTACAAGACAGGTTTAAGGAGACCAATAGAAACTGGGCTTGTCGAGACAGAGAAGACTCTTGCGTTTCT
GATAGGCACCTATTGGTCTTACTGACATCCACTTTGCCTTTCTCTCCACAGGTGTCCACTCCCAGTTCAA
TTACAGCTCTTAAGGCTAGAGTACTTAATACGACTCACTATAGGCTAGCCACCATGGCTTCCAAGGTGTA
CGACCCCGAGCAACGCAAACGCATGATCACTGGGCCTCAGTGGTGGGCTCGCTGCAAGCAAATGAACGTG
CTGGACTCCTTCATCAACTACTATGATTCCGAGAAGCACGCCGAGAACGCCGTGATTTTTCTGCATGGTA
ACGCTGCCTCCAGCTACCTGTGGAGGCACGTCGTGCCTCACATCGAGCCCGTGGCTAGATGCATCATCCC
TGATCTGATCGGAATGGGTAAGTCCGGCAAGAGCGGGAATGGCTCATATCGCCTCCTGGATCACTACAAG
TACCTCACCGCTTGGTTCGAGCTGCTGAACCTTCCAAAGAAAATCATCTTTGTGGGCCACGACTGGGGGG
CTTGTCTGGCCTTTCACTACTCCTACGAGCACCAAGACAAGATCAAGGCCATCGTCCATGCTGAGAGTGT
CGTGGACGTGATCGAGTCCTGGGACGAGTGGCCTGACATCGAGGAGGATATCGCCCTGATCAAGAGCGAA
GAGGGCGAGAAAATGGTGCTTGAGAATAACTTCTTCGTCGAGACCATGCTCCCAAGCAAGATCATGCGGA
AACTGGAGCCTGAGGAGTTCGCTGCCTACCTGGAGCCATTCAAGGAGAAGGGCGAGGTTAGACGGCCTAC
CCTCTCCTGGCCTCGCGAGATCCCTCTCGTTAAGGGAGGCAAGCCCGACGTCGTCCAGATTGTCCGCAAC
TACAACGCCTACCTTCGGGCCAGCGACGATCTGCCTAAGATGTTCATCGAGTCCGACCCTGGGTTCTTTT
CCAACGCTATTGTCGAGGGAGCTAAGAAGTTCCCTAACACCGAGTTCGTGAAGGTGAAGGGCCTCCACTT
CAGCCAGGAGGACGCTCCAGATGAAATGGGTAAGTACATCAAGAGCTTCGTGGAGCGCGTGCTGAAGAAC
GAGCAGTAATTCTAGAACCGGTCTCGAGAACTCAAGTATACCTTTTATACAACCGTTCTACACTCAACGC
GATGTAAATATCGCAATCCCTTTTTATACAACCATTCTGCCTCTGAACCATTGAAACCTTGAGCTCCATA
TGGGTACCTCTAGAGCGGCCGCTTCGAGCAGACATGATAAGATACATTGATGAGTTTGGACAAACCACAA
CTAGAATGCAGTGAAAAAAATGCTTTATTTGTGAAATTTGTGATGCTATTGCTTTATTTGTAACCATTAT
AAGCTGCAATAAACAAGTTAACAACAACAATTGCATTCATTTTATGTTTCAGGTTCAGGGGGAGGTGTGG
GAGGTTTTTTAAAGCAAGTAAAACCTCTACAAATGTGGTAAAATCGATAAGGATCCAGGTGGCACTTTTC
GGGGAAATGTGCGCGGAACCCCTATTTGTTTATTTTTCTAAATACATTCAAATATGTATCCGCTCATGAG
ACAATAACCCTGATAAATGCTTCAATAATATTGAAAAAGGAAGAGTATGAGTATTCAACATTTCCGTGTC
GCCCTTATTCCCTTTTTTGCGGCATTTTGCCTTCCTGTTTTTGCTCACCCAGAAACGCTGGTGAAAGTAA
AAGATGCTGAAGATCAGTTGGGTGCACGAGTGGGTTACATCGAACTGGATCTCAACAGCGGTAAGATCCT
TGAGAGTTTTCGCCCCGAAGAACGTTTTCCAATGATGAGCACTTTTAAAGTTCTGCTATGTGGCGCGGTA
TTATCCCGTATTGACGCCGGGCAAGAGCAACTCGGTCGCCGCATACACTATTCTCAGAATGACTTGGTTG
AGTACTCACCAGTCACAGAAAAGCATCTTACGGATGGCATGACAGTAAGAGAATTATGCAGTGCTGCCAT
AACCATGAGTGATAACACTGCGGCCAACTTACTTCTGACAACGATCGGAGGACCGAAGGAGCTAACCGCT
TTTTTGCACAACATGGGGGATCATGTAACTCGCCTTGATCGTTGGGAACCGGAGCTGAATGAAGCCATAC
CAAACGACGAGCGTGACACCACGATGCCTGTAGCAATGGCAACAACGTTGCGCAAACTATTAACTGGCGA
ACTACTTACTCTAGCTTCCCGGCAACAATTAATAGACTGGATGGAGGCGGATAAAGTTGCAGGACCACTT
CTGCGCTCGGCCCTTCCGGCTGGCTGGTTTATTGCTGATAAATCTGGAGCCGGTGAGCGTGGGTCTCGCG
GTATCATTGCAGCACTGGGGCCAGATGGTAAGCCCTCCCGTATCGTAGTTATCTACACGACGGGGAGTCA
GGCAACTATGGATGAACGAAATAGACAGATCGCTGAGATAGGTGCCTCACTGATTAAGCATTGGTAACTG
TCAGACCAAGTTTACTCATATATACTTTAGATTGATTTAAAACTTCATTTTTAATTTAAAAGGATCTAGG
TGAAGATCCTTTTTGATAATCTCATGACCAAAATCCCTTAACGTGAGTTTTCGTTCCACTGAGCGTCAGA
CCCCGTAGAAAAGATCAAAGGATCTTCTTGAGATCCTTTTTTTCTGCGCGTAATCTGCTGCTTGCAAACA
AAAAAACCACCGCTACCAGCGGTGGTTTGTTTGCCGGATCAAGAGCTACCAACTCTTTTTCCGAAGGTAA
CTGGCTTCAGCAGAGCGCAGATACCAAATACTGTTCTTCTAGTGTAGCCGTAGTTAGGCCACCACTTCAA
GAACTCTGTAGCACCGCCTACATACCTCGCTCTGCTAATCCTGTTACCAGTGGCTGCTGCCAGTGGCGAT
AAGTCGTGTCTTACCGGGTTGGACTCAAGACGATAGTTACCGGATAAGGCGCAGCGGTCGGGCTGAACGG
GGGGTTCGTGCACACAGCCCAGCTTGGAGCGAACGACCTACACCGAACTGAGATACCTACAGCGTGAGCT
ATGAGAAAGCGCCACGCTTCCCGAAGGGAGAAAGGCGGACAGGTATCCGGTAAGCGGCAGGGTCGGAACA
GGAGAGCGCACGAGGGAGCTTCCAGGGGGAAACGCCTGGTATCTTTATAGTCCTGTCGGGTTTCGCCACC
TCTGACTTGAGCGTCGATTTTTGTGATGCTCGTCAGGGGGGCGGAGCCTATGGAAAAACGCCAGCAACGC
GGCCTTTTTACGGTTCCTGGCCTTTTGCTGGCCTTTTGCTCACATGGCTCGAC
Features (pLannotate 1.2.2; 9 found; start..end, strand, type, name):
      8..759     +  promoter       HSV TK promoter: herpes simplex virus thymidine kinase promoter
    829..961     +  intron         chimeric intron: chimera between introns from human β-globin and immunoglobulin heavy chain genes
   1006..1024    +  promoter       T7 promoter: promoter for bacteriophage T7 RNA polymerase
   1034..1969    +  CDS            hRluc: Renilla luciferase human codon-optimized
   2138..2259    -  polyA_signal   SV40 poly(A) signal: SV40 polyadenylation signal
   2282..2350    -  CDS            large T antigen (fragment): large T antigen from SV40 (simian virus 40)
   2392..2496    +  promoter       AmpR promoter: bla
   2497..3357    +  CDS            AmpR: β-lactamase; bla; confers resistance to ampicillin, carbenicillin, and related antibiotics
   3528..4116    +  rep_origin     ori: high-copy-number ColE1/pMB1/pBR322/pUC origin of replication
