[The description below was written by a language model from this plasmid's Addgene catalogue record and pLannotate feature annotations shown in this document.]
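Description:
phRL-TKlk-lin-41_LCS-wt is a mammalian expression reporter plasmid built on the phRL-TKlkF backbone, a lab-modified derivative of the phRL-TK Renilla luciferase vector. It is propagated in E. coli through a high-copy ColE1/pUC-type origin and selected with ampicillin via the β-lactamase gene and its native promoter. No mammalian selection marker is annotated, so the plasmid is suited to transient transfection.

The reporter unit is driven by the herpes simplex virus thymidine kinase promoter, a relatively weak constitutive promoter. It is followed by a chimeric β-globin/immunoglobulin intron that promotes efficient processing and expression of the transcript. A T7 promoter sits just upstream of the coding region and would allow in vitro transcription. The human codon-optimized Renilla luciferase (hRluc) open reading frame comes next, and the transcript is terminated by an SV40 polyadenylation signal. The short fragment annotated as large T antigen is simply part of that SV40-derived region.

The insert is a 108 bp wild-type segment from C. elegans lin-41 termed the LCS, cloned between XhoI and SacI sites that are both retained. It is not annotated in the feature table, but the unannotated gap between the end of hRluc and the poly(A) signal is consistent with placement in the 3′ untranslated region of the luciferase message. The record does not expand the abbreviation LCS. The lin-41 3′ UTR is well known as a target of the let-7 microRNA.

Given the associated work on microRNA and primary microRNA target recognition and repression, the construct most likely serves as a luciferase sensor in which reduced Renilla activity reports repression through the lin-41 sequence. The "wt" designation suggests comparison with mutated versions.
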