Addgene plasmid #26542: phRL-TKlk-lin-41_LCS-wt
Depositing lab: Chang-Zheng Chen. Depositing organization: Stanford University. Publication: The potential functions of primary microRNAs in target recognition and repression. Trujillo RD, Yue SB, Tang Y, O'Gorman WE, Chen CZ. EMBO J. 2010 Oct 6;29(19):3272-85. doi: 10.1038/emboj.2010.208. Epub 2010 Aug 31. PubMed 20808284.
Backbone
  Vector backbone: phRL-TKlkF
  Backbone manufacturer: Chang-Zheng Chen Lab
  Backbone size w/o insert (bp): 4075
  Vector type: Mammalian Expression
Growth in bacteria
  Bacterial resistance: Ampicillin, 100 μg/mL
  Growth temperature: 37°C
  Growth strain: DH5alpha
  Copy number: Unknown
Gene/Insert
  Gene/Insert name: lin-41_LCS-wt (alt name: lin-41 LCS wt)
  Species: C. elegans (nematode)
  Insert size (bp): 108
  Cloning method: Restriction Enzyme; 5′ cloning site XhoI (not destroyed); 3′ cloning site SacI (not destroyed)
  Sequencing primers: 5′ n/a; 3′ EBV rev
Terms and licenses: Academic/Nonprofit Terms; Industry Terms: Not Available to Industry
How to cite: phRL-TKlk-lin-41_LCS-wt was a gift from Chang-Zheng Chen (Addgene plasmid # 26542 ; http://n2t.net/addgene:26542 ; RRID:Addgene_26542)
