>Addgene plasmid #26542 | phRL-TKlk-lin-41_LCS-wt | addgene partial sequence | sequence record 32780 | 26542 with EBV-rev
TCTAGAGGTACCCATATGGAGCTCAAGGTTTCAATGGTTCAGAGGCAGAATGGTTGTATAAAAAGGGATT
GCGATATTTACATCGCGTTGAGTGTAGAACGGTTGTATAAAAGGTATACTTGAGTTCTCGAGACCGGTTC
TAGAATTACTGCTCGTTCTTCAGCACGCGCTCCACGAAGCTCTTGATGTACTTACCCATTTCATCTGGAG
CGTCCTCCTGGCTGAAGTGGAGGCCCTTCACCTTCACGAACTCGGTGTTAGGGAACTTCTTAGCTCCCTC
GACAATAGCGTTGGAAAAGAACCCAGGGTCGGACTCGATGAACATCTTAGGCAGATCGTCGCTGGCCCGA
AGGTAGGCGTTGTAGTTGCGGACAATCTGGACGACGTCGGGCTTGCCTCCCTTAACGAGAGGGATCTCGC
GAGGCCAGGAGAGGGTAGGCCGTCTAACCTCGCCCTTCTCCTTGAATGGCTCCAGGTAGGCAGCGAACTC
CTCAGGCTCCAGTTTCCGCATGATCTTGCTTGGGAGCATGGTCTCGACGAAGAAGTTATTCTCAAGCACC
ATTTTCTCGCCCTCTTCGCTCTTGATCAGGGCGATATCCTCCTCGATGTCAGGCCACTCGTCCCAGGACT
CGATCACGTCCACGACACTCTCAGCATGGACGATGGCCTTGATCTTGTCTTGGTGCTCGTAGGAGTAGTG
AAAGGCCAGACAAGCCCCCCAGTCGTGGCCCACAAAGATGATTTTCTTTGGAAGGTTCAGCAGCTCGAAC
CAAGCGGTGAGGTACTTGTAGTGATCCAGGAGGCGATATGAGCCATTCCCGCTCTTGCCGGACTTACCCA
TTCCGATCAGATCAGGGATGATGCATCTAGCCACGGGCTCGATGTGAGGCA
